Addgene plasmid #97144: Tol2-lyzC-Gal4-Vp16-Crys-CFP
Purpose: For Gal4/UAS expression system
Depositing lab: Qing Deng. Depositing organization: Purdue University. Publication: MicroRNA-223 Suppresses the Canonical NF-kappaB Pathway in Basal Keratinocytes to Dampen Neutrophilic Inflammation. Zhou W, Pal AS, Hsu AY, Gurol T, Zhu X, Wirbisky-Hershberger SE, Freeman JL, Kasinski AL, Deng Q. Cell Rep. 2018 Feb 13;22(7):1810-1823. doi: 10.1016/j.celrep.2018.01.058. PubMed 29444433.
Backbone
  Vector backbone: Tol2 backbone
  Vector type: Zebrafish
Growth in bacteria
  Bacterial resistance: Ampicillin, 100 μg/mL
  Growth temperature: 37°C
  Growth strain: DH5alpha
  Copy number: High Copy
Gene/Insert
  Gene/Insert name: Gal4-Vp16
  Species: D. rerio (zebrafish)
  Insert size (bp): 600
  Cloning method: Gateway Cloning
Terms and licenses: Academic/Nonprofit Terms; Industry Terms: Not Available to Industry
How to cite: Tol2-lyzC-Gal4-Vp16-Crys-CFP was a gift from Qing Deng (Addgene plasmid # 97144 ; http://n2t.net/addgene:97144 ; RRID:Addgene_97144)
