[The description below was written by a language model from this plasmid's Addgene catalogue record and the feature table of its GenBank file.]
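Description:
Tol2-lyzC-Gal4-Vp16-Crys-CFP is a 9.3 kb zebrafish transgenesis plasmid built on a Tol2 transposon backbone by multisite Gateway cloning, as shown by the attB4, attB1, attB2 and attB3 recombination scars that separate its modules. It is propagated in E. coli as a high-copy plasmid using a ColE1/pUC-type origin, with selection by ampicillin through the beta-lactamase gene. Remnants of a pBluescript-style backbone (lac promoter/operator, T3 and T7 promoters, M13 primer sites) are also present.

The payload is a Gal4-VP16 driver. The annotated coding sequence between attB1 and attB2 is the DNA-binding domain of yeast GAL4, followed by an SV40 polyadenylation signal. The VP16 activation domain implied by the name is not separately annotated, and although the catalogue lists the insert species as zebrafish, the feature table attributes the GAL4 portion to Saccharomyces cerevisiae. The region between attB4 and attB1, where a 5' promoter element sits in this Gateway format, is unannotated. Judging from the name it carries the lyzC (lysozyme C) promoter, which is commonly used to direct expression in zebrafish neutrophils, but the record does not confirm this.

Downstream, a second cassette encodes ECFP with a Kozak sequence and its own SV40 poly(A). The name suggests it is driven by a crystallin promoter, which would give lens fluorescence as a visible marker for identifying transgenic carriers, though that promoter is likewise unannotated. A single lox2272 site lies upstream of ECFP, and the Tol2 arms themselves are not annotated. The stated purpose is use in the Gal4/UAS binary system, in which fish carrying this driver would activate UAS-controlled transgenes in the promoter-defined cells.
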