LOCUS       Exported 9298 bp ds-DNA circular SYN 12-MAY-2021
DEFINITION  For Gal4/UAS expression system.
ACCESSION   .
VERSION     .
KEYWORDS    Tol2-lyzC-Gal4-Vp16-Crys-CFP
SOURCE      synthetic DNA construct
  ORGANISM  synthetic DNA construct
REFERENCE   1 (bases 1 to 9298)
  AUTHORS   Zhou W, Pal AS, Hsu AY, Gurol T, Zhu X, Wirbisky-Hershberger SE,
            Freeman JL, Kasinski AL, Deng Q
  TITLE     MicroRNA-223 Suppresses the Canonical NF-kappaB Pathway in Basal
            Keratinocytes to Dampen Neutrophilic Inflammation.
  JOURNAL   Cell Rep. 2018 Feb 13;22(7):1810-1823. doi:
            10.1016/j.celrep.2018.01.058.
  PUBMED    29444433
REFERENCE   2 (bases 1 to 9298)
  AUTHORS   .
  TITLE     Direct Submission
  JOURNAL   Exported May 12, 2021 from SnapGene Server 1.1.58
            http://www.snapgene.com
FEATURES             Location/Qualifiers
     source          1..9298
                     /organism="synthetic DNA construct"
                     /mol_type="other DNA"
     protein_bind    1710..1734
                     /gene="mutant version of attB"
                     /label=attB1
                     /bound_moiety="BP Clonase(TM)"
                     /note="recombination site for the Gateway(R) BP reaction"
     primer_bind     1735..1752
                     /label=M13 Forward
                     /note="In lacZ gene. Also called M13-F20 or M13 (-21)
                     Forward"
     primer_bind     1736..1752
                     /label=M13 fwd
                     /note="common sequencing primer, one of multiple similar
                     variants"
     primer_bind     1762..1781
                     /label=T7
                     /note="T7 promoter, forward primer"
     promoter        1762..1780
                     /label=T7 promoter
                     /note="promoter for bacteriophage T7 RNA polymerase"
     CDS             1801..2238
                     /codon_start=1
                     /gene="Saccharomyces cerevisiae GAL4 (truncated)"
                     /product="DNA binding domain of the GAL4 transcriptional
                     activator"
                     /label=GAL4 DNA binding domain
                     /translation="MKLLSSIEQACDICRLKKLKCSKEKPKCAKCLKNNWECRYSPKTK
                     RSPLTRAHLTEVESRLERLEQLFLLIFPREDLDMILKMDSLQDIKALLTGLFVQDNVNK
                     DAVTDRLASVETDMPLTLRQHRISATSSSEESSNKGQRQLTV"
     promoter        complement(2470..2487)
                     /label=T7 promoter
                     /note="promoter for bacteriophage T7 RNA polymerase"
     polyA_signal    2492..2626
                     /label=SV40 poly(A) signal
                     /note="SV40 polyadenylation signal"
     promoter        complement(2723..2741)
                     /label=T3 promoter
                     /note="promoter for bacteriophage T3 RNA polymerase"
     protein_bind    complement(2770..2794)
                     /gene="mutant version of attB"
                     /label=attB2
                     /bound_moiety="BP Clonase(TM)"
                     /note="recombination site for the Gateway(R) BP reaction"
     protein_bind    3445..3478
                     /label=lox2272
                     /bound_moiety="Cre recombinase"
                     /note="Cre-mediated recombination occurs in the 8-bp core
                     sequence (GGATACTT). lox2272 sites are compatible with each
                     other, but incompatible with loxP or loxN sites (Lee and
                     Saito, 1988)."
     regulatory      3631..3640
                     /regulatory_class="other"
                     /note="vertebrate consensus sequence for strong initiation
                     of translation (Kozak, 1987)"
     CDS             3637..4356
                     /codon_start=1
                     /product="enhanced CFP"
                     /label=ECFP
                     /note="mammalian codon-optimized"
                     /translation="MVSKGEELFTGVVPILVELDGDVNGHKFSVSGEGEGDATYGKLTL
                     KFICTTGKLPVPWPTLVTTLTWGVQCFSRYPDHMKQHDFFKSAMPEGYVQERTIFFKDD
                     GNYKTRAEVKFEGDTLVNRIELKGIDFKEDGNILGHKLEYNYISHNVYITADKQKNGIK
                     ANFKIRHNIEDGSVQLADHYQQNTPIGDGPVLLPDNHYLSTQSALSKDPNEKRDHMVLL
                     EFVTAAGITLGMDELYK"
     primer_bind     complement(3682..3703)
                     /label=EGFP-N
                     /note="EGFP, reverse primer"
     primer_bind     complement(3943..3962)
                     /label=EXFP-R
                     /note="For distinguishing EGFP variants, reverse primer"
     primer_bind     4290..4311
                     /label=EGFP-C
                     /note="EGFP, forward primer"
     protein_bind    complement(4385..4405)
                     /gene="mutant version of attB"
                     /label=attB3
                     /bound_moiety="BP Clonase(TM)"
                     /note="core recombination site for the Gateway(R) BP
                     reaction"
     primer_bind     complement(4413..4429)
                     /label=M13 fwd
                     /note="common sequencing primer, one of multiple similar
                     variants"
     polyA_signal    4445..4579
                     /label=SV40 poly(A) signal
                     /note="SV40 polyadenylation signal"
     primer_bind     complement(5251..5267)
                     /label=SK primer
                     /note="common sequencing primer, one of multiple similar
                     variants"
     primer_bind     complement(5251..5267)
                     /label=pBluescriptSK
                     /note="For pBluescript vector"
     promoter        complement(5304..5322)
                     /label=T3 promoter
                     /note="promoter for bacteriophage T3 RNA polymerase"
     primer_bind     complement(5343..5359)
                     /label=M13 rev
                     /note="common sequencing primer, one of multiple similar
                     variants"
     primer_bind     complement(5356..5378)
                     /label=M13/pUC Reverse
                     /note="In lacZ gene"
     protein_bind    5367..5383
                     /label=lac operator
                     /bound_moiety="lac repressor encoded by lacI"
                     /note="The lac repressor binds to the lac operator to
                     inhibit transcription in E. coli. This inhibition can be
                     relieved by adding lactose or
                     isopropyl-beta-D-thiogalactopyranoside (IPTG)."
     promoter        complement(5391..5421)
                     /label=lac promoter
                     /note="promoter for the E. coli lac operon"
     protein_bind    5436..5457
                     /label=CAP binding site
                     /bound_moiety="E. coli catabolite activator protein"
                     /note="CAP binding activates transcription in the presence
                     of cAMP."
     primer_bind     complement(5574..5591)
                     /label=L4440
                     /note="L4440 vector, forward primer"
     rep_origin      complement(5745..6333)
                     /direction=LEFT
                     /label=ori
                     /note="high-copy-number ColE1/pMB1/pBR322/pUC origin of
                     replication"
     primer_bind     complement(5825..5844)
                     /label=pBR322ori-F
                     /note="pBR322 origin, forward primer"
     CDS             complement(6504..7364)
                     /codon_start=1
                     /gene="bla"
                     /product="beta-lactamase"
                     /label=AmpR
                     /note="confers resistance to ampicillin, carbenicillin, and
                     related antibiotics"
                     /translation="MSIQHFRVALIPFFAAFCLPVFAHPETLVKVKDAEDQLGARVGYI
                     ELDLNSGKILESFRPEERFPMMSTFKVLLCGAVLSRIDAGQEQLGRRIHYSQNDLVEYS
                     PVTEKHLTDGMTVRELCSAAITMSDNTAANLLLTTIGGPKELTAFLHNMGDHVTRLDRW
                     EPELNEAIPNDERDTTMPVAMATTLRKLLTGELLTLASRQQLIDWMEADKVAGPLLRSA
                     LPAGWFIADKSGAGERGSRGIIAALGPDGKPSRIVVIYTTGSQATMDERNRQIAEIGAS
                     LIKHW"
     primer_bind     7127..7146
                     /label=Amp-R
                     /note="Ampicillin resistance gene, reverse primer"
     promoter        complement(7365..7469)
                     /gene="bla"
                     /label=AmpR promoter
     primer_bind     complement(7632..7653)
                     /label=F1ori-F
                     /note="F1 origin, forward primer"
     primer_bind     8549..8565
                     /label=M13 rev
                     /note="common sequencing primer, one of multiple similar
                     variants"
     protein_bind    8585..8605
                     /gene="mutant version of attB"
                     /label=attB4
                     /bound_moiety="BP Clonase(TM)"
                     /note="core recombination site for the Gateway(R) BP
                     reaction"
ORIGIN
        1 caggtccttg tgtccttcta aggtctgttt gtggtttaag ctgtttgttg acacacgctt
       61 gtcttctcca tttttctgtg aagttattgt cagtttattg cacactgggt tgcattaagc
      121 tgcagttttt tcacaacagt tttccacatt gtaacagtca gtctccaaat tattccatca
      181 gtcctcaaat ttagtcattt gaggccatga aaacacttaa aactacatga aggtagtttg
      241 gcattaggtt ttagacttgt tcttgtttgg catattgcaa cctgtgtaaa aatgatttga
      301 tttttatttt tttttttttt ttttcagaaa gaaacggtcc aaaaagagtt atgtgaacat
      361 ttatccatgt gtttaatgtt ttttaaatta aaaaaaaaca tttttattaa accacttgtg
      421 actaaacctt ttttagttat tctattttgt gacgagtctg aatggccaaa gtactcttga
      481 atccaaaatc tttatagtaa aatgtttaat cttacttgca gtgttgggta taatttgtaa
      541 caaagttgaa ttccatatct gctgagtgaa aaagtaaagt aagagattgc tgtaaatatt
      601 taggttattt atttattaat acaatataga aagtaacaaa acacaatgta aaaaatcaat
      661 aaagaaagta aatattaaaa gtaatgataa actaatgatg taaacaatat tagcaacaaa
      721 gtttgtacaa ttcagggagg gtaaagaatt tcacctaata gtcaaactct gtattaaata
      781 atataaaatc tttgttctta gtctgaagag gagactgtga gagaaagctt actggttgtt
      841 aaattagaaa atttgtaact tgcagattaa aatgatttaa ataattttat aaaggccatg
      901 tttgaaacaa atgtaaaaac ataataaatg ttaagaattt cagatattga gattttacaa
      961 tttaaaaaaa gcaataaagt aatagcagag acctacactc ttaaagtaaa ttacccaact
     1021 ctgcttacta gtaacttttg gaatagttac tagtatccat tgaacaaata ctagaatcta
     1081 attaaattgt gtgagtgtcc aatgaaaaga ttcttgtatt taaaacagta ccagtatcta
     1141 tatatgtaca aaatttagtg ctagcaaaat gcaaataaat actactgcat ataatggatt
     1201 gcattgtaaa tcgactcgcc ataatacatt tatttcctat ttttactttt aacaaaaaat
     1261 aagttcactg agtatttcat gtcattaaat cgcattaaac ctcttgcatg ctttatgtac
     1321 actagtgcag ttcgctaaat gaccaccggt gtcactaata acacgatcgt ttctgaattc
     1381 tgcattaaac gccatttata cgttgctctt attagtaaac aatttctcca tcatgagctc
     1441 gaccagtatt gcatatttca tcctcttaaa tccagagttg tttcttttaa tcactttctc
     1501 ttcatgataa aagcagtttt tggttttcag aagtttacaa caaacccagt cagttattgc
     1561 ctcagcaaac actggagcaa ctgcacactt gtgaaaagct tcttgcgaaa cacaaacctt
     1621 tctctggact tataaataaa ggcattcagc agctccacca tacacctcca ctggtcttga
     1681 taaagggatc ctttaagggc gaattcgacc caagtttgta caaaaaagca ggcttgtaaa
     1741 acgacggcca gtgagcgcgc gtaatacgac tcactatagg gcgaattggg taccgccacc
     1801 atgaagctac tgtcttctat cgaacaagca tgcgatattt gccgacttaa aaagctcaag
     1861 tgctccaaag aaaaaccgaa gtgcgccaag tgtctgaaga acaactggga gtgtcgctac
     1921 tctcccaaaa ccaaaaggtc tccgctgact agggcacatc tgacagaagt ggaatcaagg
     1981 ctagaaagac tggaacagct atttctactg atttttcctc gagaagacct tgacatgatt
     2041 ttgaaaatgg attctttaca ggatataaaa gcattgttaa caggattatt tgtacaagat
     2101 aatgtgaata aagatgccgt cacagataga ttggcttcag tggagactga tatgcctcta
     2161 acattgagac agcatagaat aagtgcgaca tcatcatcgg aagagagtag taacaaaggt
     2221 caaagacagt tgactgtatc ttcgaggtcg accccgggaa ttcagatctc tcgagccgcc
     2281 cccccgaccg atgtcagcct gggggacgag ctccacttag acggcgagga cgtggcgatg
     2341 gcgcatgccg acgcgctaga cgatttcgat ctggacatgt tgggggacgg ggattccccg
     2401 ggtccgggat ttacccccca cgactccgcc ccctacggcg ctctggatat gtagctcgag
     2461 cctctagaac tatagtgagt cgtattacgt agatccagac atgataagat acattgatga
     2521 gtttggacaa accacaacta gaatgcagtg aaaaaaatgc tttatttgtg aaatttgtga
     2581 tgctattgct ttatttgtaa ccattataag ctgcaataaa caagttaaca acaacaattg
     2641 cattcatttt atgtttcagg ttcaggggga ggtgtgggag gttttttaat tcgcggccgc
     2701 ggtggagctc cagcttttgt tccctttagt gagggttaat tgcgcgcttg gcgtaatcat
     2761 ggtcatagca cccagctttc ttgtacaaag tggaccgtcg agcaattggt gctatcatca
     2821 tgacaaagag agaagaaatc agttattaga aatgagttat taaaactatt atgattagaa
     2881 atatgtttct ttctcttaaa caggatttaa ggggaaaata tacagggagc gaaaaatttt
     2941 gacttcatct gtatatacat ataataaata atacatcaat aaattccatc taaatacgct
     3001 accatatata tatatatatg tatatacaca cacacacaca caccatctaa tatatgtcat
     3061 gctacattat taacttcagt atgaaatcta ctctgctctg gagtgtatca gcgagcgact
     3121 cctctgctcg gattatcatc acgtgacctc tgacctgaac acagacctct cttagccata
     3181 ggtatacagc ctatagcata gagctcgggc tgagagggaa agtgccgccg tcagggcttt
     3241 ccattgacag taaaatgctt acggccttct gggcgatgcg atgaccctgc gcttcggcac
     3301 ggctgaactc tgatgacggc gtgtttctat tgtccgccgc gcgccgctgt gctgcccttg
     3361 ccagcgtata aaagctgcgg cagtggtgag gaaggccaga gcgagccagc cttcccagca
     3421 cagctgtagt ttaaacgcgt tgccataact tcgtatagga tactttatac gaagttatct
     3481 gcatgctagg ttgccgggaa cggtgcattg gaacgcgcat tccccgtgtt aattaacagg
     3541 taagtgtctt cctcctgttt ccttcccctg ctattctgct caaccttcct atcagaaact
     3601 gcagtatctg tatttttgct aggggatccc gccaccatgg tgagcaaggg cgaggagctg
     3661 ttcaccgggg tggtgcccat cctggtcgag ctggacggcg acgtaaacgg ccacaagttc
     3721 agcgtgtccg gcgagggcga gggcgatgcc acctacggca agctgaccct gaagttcatc
     3781 tgcaccaccg gcaagctgcc cgtgccctgg cccaccctcg tgaccaccct gacctggggc
     3841 gtgcagtgct tcagccgcta ccccgaccac atgaagcagc acgacttctt caagtccgcc
     3901 atgcccgaag gctacgtcca ggagcgcacc atcttcttca aggacgacgg caactacaag
     3961 acccgcgccg aggtgaagtt cgagggcgac accctggtga accgcatcga gctgaagggc
     4021 atcgacttca aggaggacgg caacatcctg gggcacaagc tggagtacaa ctacatcagc
     4081 cacaacgtct atatcaccgc cgacaagcag aagaacggca tcaaggccaa cttcaagatc
     4141 cgccacaaca tcgaggacgg cagcgtgcag ctcgccgacc actaccagca gaacaccccc
     4201 atcggcgacg gccccgtgct gctgcccgac aaccactacc tgagcaccca gtccgccctg
     4261 agcaaagacc ccaacgagaa gcgcgatcac atggtcctgc tggagttcgt gaccgccgcc
     4321 gggatcactc tcggcatgga cgagctgtac aagtaaagcg gccaaacccg ctgatcagcc
     4381 tcgacaactt tattatacat agttgataat tcactggccg tcgttttacg gtaccatcga
     4441 tgatgatcca gacatgataa gatacattga tgagtttgga caaaccacaa ctagaatgca
     4501 gtgaaaaaaa tgctttattt gtgaaatttg tgatgctatt gctttatttg taaccattat
     4561 aagctgcaat aaacaagtta acaacaacaa ttgcattcat tttatgtttc aggttcaggg
     4621 ggaggtgtgg gaggtttttt aaagcaagta aaacctctac aaatgtggta tggctgatta
     4681 tgatcctcta gatcagatct gcgaagatac ggccacgggt gctcttgatc ctgtggctga
     4741 ttttggactg tgctgctcgc agctgctgat gaatcacata cttcctccat tttcttccac
     4801 tgattgactg ttataatttc cctaatttcc aggtcaaggt gctgtgcatt gtggtaatag
     4861 atgtgacatg acgtcacttc caaaggacca atgaacatgt ctgaccaatt tcatataatg
     4921 tgaaaacgat tttcataggc agaataaata acatttaaat taaactgggc atcagcgcaa
     4981 ttcaattggt ttggtaatag caagggaaaa tagaatgaag tgatctccaa aaaataagta
     5041 ctttttgact gtaaataaaa ttgtaaggag taaaaagtac ttttttttct aaaaaaatgt
     5101 aattaagtaa aagtaaaagt attgattttt aattgtactc aagtaaagta aaaatcccca
     5161 aaaataatac ttaagtacag taatcaagta aaattactca agtactttac acctctggtt
     5221 cttgaccccc taccttcagc aagcccagca gatccactag ttctagagcg gccgccaccg
     5281 cggtggagct ccagcttttg ttccctttag tgagggttaa ttgcgcgctt ggcgtaatca
     5341 tggtcatagc tgtttcctgt gtgaaattgt tatccgctca caattccaca caacatacga
     5401 gccggaagca taaagtgtaa agcctggggt gcctaatgag tgagctaact cacattaatt
     5461 gcgttgcgct cactgcccgc tttccagtcg ggaaacctgt cgtgccagct gcattaatga
     5521 atcggccaac gcgcggggag aggcggtttg cgtattgggc gctcttccgc ttcctcgctc
     5581 actgactcgc tgcgctcggt cgttcggctg cggcgagcgg tatcagctca ctcaaaggcg
     5641 gtaatacggt tatccacaga atcaggggat aacgcaggaa agaacatgtg agcaaaaggc
     5701 cagcaaaagg ccaggaaccg taaaaaggcc gcgttgctgg cgtttttcca taggctccgc
     5761 ccccctgacg agcatcacaa aaatcgacgc tcaagtcaga ggtggcgaaa cccgacagga
     5821 ctataaagat accaggcgtt tccccctgga agctccctcg tgcgctctcc tgttccgacc
     5881 ctgccgctta ccggatacct gtccgccttt ctcccttcgg gaagcgtggc gctttctcat
     5941 agctcacgct gtaggtatct cagttcggtg taggtcgttc gctccaagct gggctgtgtg
     6001 cacgaacccc ccgttcagcc cgaccgctgc gccttatccg gtaactatcg tcttgagtcc
     6061 aacccggtaa gacacgactt atcgccactg gcagcagcca ctggtaacag gattagcaga
     6121 gcgaggtatg taggcggtgc tacagagttc ttgaagtggt ggcctaacta cggctacact
     6181 agaagaacag tatttggtat ctgcgctctg ctgaagccag ttaccttcgg aaaaagagtt
     6241 ggtagctctt gatccggcaa acaaaccacc gctggtagcg gtggtttttt tgtttgcaag
     6301 cagcagatta cgcgcagaaa aaaaggatct caagaagatc ctttgatctt ttctacgggg
     6361 tctgacgctc agtggaacga aaactcacgt taaggcattt tggtcatgag attatcaaaa
     6421 aggatcttca cctagatcct tttaaattaa aaatgaagtt ttaaatcaat ctaaagtata
     6481 tatgagtaaa cttggtctga cagttaccaa tgcttaatca gtgaggcacc tatctcagcg
     6541 atctgtctat ttcgttcatc catagttgcc tgactccccg tcgtgtagat aactacgata
     6601 cgggagggct taccatctgg ccccagtgct gcaatgatac cgcgagaccc acgctcaccg
     6661 gctccagatt tatcagcaat aaaccagcca gccggaaggg ccgagcgcag aagtggtcct
     6721 gcaactttat ccgcctccat ccagtctatt aattgttgcc gggaagctag agtaagtagt
     6781 tcgccagtta atagtttgcg caacgttgtt gccattgcta caggcatcgt ggtgtcacgc
     6841 tcgtcgtttg gtatggcttc attcagctcc ggttcccaac gatcaaggcg agttacatga
     6901 tcccccatgt tgtgcaaaaa agcggttagc tccttcggtc ctccgatcgt tgtcagaagt
     6961 aagttggccg cagtgttatc actcatggtt atggcagcac tgcataattc tcttactgtc
     7021 atgccatccg taagatgctt ttctgtgact ggtgagtact caaccaagtc attctgagaa
     7081 tagtgtatgc ggcgaccgag ttgctcttgc ccggcgtcaa tacgggataa taccgcgcca
     7141 catagcagaa ctttaaaagt gctcatcatt ggaaaacgtt cttcggggcg aaaactctca
     7201 aggatcttac cgctgttgag atccagttcg atgtaaccca ctcgtgcacc caactgatct
     7261 tcagcatctt ttactttcac cagcgtttct gggtgagcaa aaacaggaag gcaaaatgcc
     7321 gcaaaaaagg gaataagggc gacacggaaa tgttgaatac tcatactctt cctttttcaa
     7381 tattattgaa gcatttatca gggttattgt ctcatgagcg gatacatatt tgaatgtatt
     7441 tagaaaaata aacaaatagg ggttccgcgc acatttcccc gaaaagtgcc acctaaattg
     7501 taagcgttaa tattttgtta aaattcgcgt taaatttttg ttaaatcagc tcatttttta
     7561 accaataggc cgaaatcggc aaaatccctt ataaatcaaa agaatagacc gagatagggt
     7621 tgagtgttgt tccagtttgg aacaagagtc cactattaaa gaacgtggac tccaacgtca
     7681 aagggcgaaa aaccgtctat cagggcgatg gcccacgctg gctaagaact catcagcctc
     7741 cccggtccat ctacccacgt accaatgcac caattggcca caatgacggc tactacatgg
     7801 tgccattcct tcctctttat aggaatggag actacctcct gtccaacaat gctcttggat
     7861 acgagtacgc ctacctgttg gacccaggtc attgcacaac accagaaatg ccctctgatc
     7921 tgcaaaagac gtgaatatct gttcagacac ccatatccac tctgttccac acaggtcaga
     7981 ggtttgtcca ggagttcttg acagaggtgt aaaaagtact caaaaatttt actcaagtga
     8041 aagtacaagt acttagggaa aattttactc aattaaaagt aaaagtatct ggctagaatc
     8101 ttacttgagt aaaagtaaaa aagtactcca ttaaaattgt acttgagtat taaggaagta
     8161 aaagtaaaag caagaaagaa aactagagat tcttgtttaa gcttttaatc tcaaaaaaca
     8221 ttaaatgaaa tgcatacaag gttttatcct gctttagaac tgtttgtatt taattatcaa
     8281 actataagac agacaatcta atgccagtac acgctactca aagttgtaaa acctcagatt
     8341 taacttcagt agaagctgat tctcaaaatt gttagtgtca agcctagctc ttttggggct
     8401 gaaaagcaat cctgcagtgc tgaaaagcct ctcacaggca gccgatgcgg gaagaggtgt
     8461 attagtcttg atagagaggc tgcaaatagc aggaaacgtg agcagagact ccctggtgtc
     8521 tgaaacacag gccagatggg ccctcgagca ggaaacagct atgaccatga ttacgccaag
     8581 ctatcaactt tgtatagaaa agttggctcc gaattcgccc ttaaaactcg agagtttgac
     8641 ttgggttgat tatagcaaat agtggaacac aaacagattt tgaaatattc ttgcaaattt
     8701 atttattaaa tccattcaaa tattgtcatt ttttgtactg tgtaatttat attgatttgc
     8761 tcatacaata tttacatttc gcttaaacaa tacactatta tttatattta aaaatagcta
     8821 tatataaatc aaatgtatag ctctttttta cacaattaat caaagctaaa atatttgtca
     8881 cacaaataca gtaagccact tcacaatgat atcttcaaaa tctgtgcttg actgaatcat
     8941 ttcatttatt gttttgtaat tcacattata ccttacgttc tccaggcaca gtttgaattg
     9001 ttgataaatg aagataatac atctgattta attagtctcc tttgtttata ataactttaa
     9061 tctaatttga tagtaataat tccagcaata catccattac aataaaaatc gcttttttat
     9121 tttgcacatt agtttgccgg tatttgttta aagtttcacc atacttttaa atcatgtgct
     9181 atttgaaaag ggctgttatg actggaatta aatgtttttt tttatatcag tgttttagat
     9241 tgaagtacaa tatttatagg taaaattcac cagcatatgc ttaaagatag ccatgctc
//
